Addgene plasmid #159496: pAV-U6+27-Linear-1_PolyU(4) _HairpinDistance(0)_Tornado-Corn
Purpose: Tests for the impacts 4 uracils in a poly-uracil tract in conjunctiuon with an immediately upstream hairpin have on human polymerase III transcription elongation from a U6 promoter.
Depositing lab: Julius Lucks. Depositing organization: Northwestern University. Publication: RNA Sequence and Structure Determinants of Pol III Transcriptional Termination in Human Cells. Verosloff MS, Corcoran WK, Dolberg TB, Bushhouse DZ, Leonard JN, Lucks JB. J Mol Biol. 2021 Jun 25;433(13):166978. doi: 10.1016/j.jmb.2021.166978. Epub 2021 Apr 1. PubMed 33811918.
Backbone
  Vector backbone: pAV
  Vector type: Mammalian Expression
Growth in bacteria
  Bacterial resistance: Ampicillin, 100 μg/mL
  Growth temperature: 37°C
  Growth strain: DH5alpha
  Copy number: Unknown
Gene/Insert
  Gene/Insert name: Termination Module:Linear-1_PolyU(4) _HairpinDistance(0)
  Species: Synthetic
  Promoter: U6-27
  Cloning method: Gibson Cloning
  Sequencing primers: 5′ F_U6. MV.o87:GAAAGTAATAATTTCTTGGGTAGTTTG; 3′ MV.O12:gcaataaacaagttactagtcc
Terms and licenses: Academic/Nonprofit Terms; Industry Terms: Not Available to Industry
How to cite: pAV-U6+27-Linear-1_PolyU(4) _HairpinDistance(0)_Tornado-Corn was a gift from Julius Lucks (Addgene plasmid # 159496 ; http://n2t.net/addgene:159496 ; RRID:Addgene_159496)
