[The description below was written by a language model from this plasmid's Addgene catalogue record and pLannotate feature annotations shown in this document.]
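Description:
pAV-U6+27-Linear-1_PolyU(4)_HairpinDistance(0)_Tornado-Corn is a 6,268 nt mammalian expression plasmid on the pAV backbone, built by Gibson cloning as one member of a reporter series probing how RNA sequence and structure influence termination by human RNA polymerase III. It is propagated in E. coli through a high-copy ColE1/pUC-type origin with ampicillin resistance (AmpR under its own promoter), and it also carries an f1 phage origin. Two partial AAV2 inverted terminal repeats are annotated on either side of the mammalian portion, a remnant of the AAV-derived backbone; the record gives no indication that the plasmid is intended for viral packaging.

The payload is a Pol III transcription unit driven by the human U6 promoter in its U6+27 form, which retains the first 27 nucleotides of U6 snRNA at the start of the transcript. Downstream sits a synthetic termination module consisting of a "Linear-1" sequence context, a tract of four uracils and a hairpin placed immediately upstream of that tract (distance 0). The module itself is not annotated in the feature table. It is followed by the Tornado-Corn reporter named in the title, which the annotation reflects as a twister ribozyme fragment and a tRNA-like scaffold. In the Tornado system, flanking ribozymes cleave the transcript so that it is ligated into a stable circular RNA, here presumably displaying the fluorogenic Corn aptamer. Because the reporter lies beyond the test terminator, signal should report polymerase read-through, so weaker termination at the short poly-U tract would give more fluorescence.

A divergent SV40 early promoter drives a Tn5-derived neo gene, followed by a ble fragment, SV40 small t intron and poly(A) signal, providing potential G418 selection in mammalian cells.
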