Features (pLannotate 1.2.2; 21 found; start..end, strand, type, name):
      1..330     -  promoter       SV40 promoter: SV40 enhancer and early promoter
    363..603     +  promoter       U6 promoter: RNA polymerase III promoter for human U6 snRNA
    680..746     +  ncRNA          twister-P3 (fragment): Accession: RF03154 - type-P3 twister ribozyme
    753..864     +  ncRNA          tRNA: Accession: RF00005 - tRNA
    978..998     +  misc_feature   MCS (fragment): pUC18/19 multiple cloning site
   1056..1177    +  polyA_signal   SV40 poly(A) signal: SV40 polyadenylation signal
   1226..1355    +  repeat_region  AAV2 ITR (fragment): inverted terminal repeat of adeno-associated virus serotype 2 inverted
   1378..1445    +  CDS            lacZα (fragment): LacZα fragment of β-galactosidase; lacZ fragment
   1476..1904    -  rep_origin     f1 ori (sequence partly withheld): f1 bacteriophage origin of replication; arrow indicates direction of (+) strand synthesis
   1931..2035    +  promoter       AmpR promoter: bla
   2036..2896    +  CDS            AmpR: β-lactamase; bla; confers resistance to ampicillin, carbenicillin, and related antibiotics
   3067..3655    +  rep_origin     ori: high-copy-number ColE1/pMB1/pBR322/pUC origin of replication
   3820..3868    -  repeat_region  AAV2 ITR (fragment): inverted terminal repeat of adeno-associated virus serotype 2 inverted
   3924..4058    -  polyA_signal   SV40 poly(A) signal: SV40 polyadenylation signal
   4081..4164    -  CDS            large T antigen (fragment): large T antigen from SV40 (simian virus 40)
   4483..4503    -  CDS            SV40 NLS: nuclear localization signal of SV40 (simian virus 40) large T antigen
   4633..4698    -  intron         small t intron: SV40 (simian virus 40) small t antigen intron
   4700..4774    -  CDS            small t antigen (fragment): SV40 (simian virus 40) small t antigen
   4777..5097    -  CDS            ble (fragment): BLE_KLEPN - Experimental evidence at protein level: Swiss-Prot protein existence level 1. Binding protein with a strong affinity to the bleomycin family of antibiotics. Binds to CL990; an antimitotic-antibiotic compound. From Klebsiella pneumoniae.
   5121..5912    -  CDS            neo: KKA2_KLEPN - Also known as kan, nptII. Experimental evidence at protein level: Swiss-Prot protein existence level 1. Resistance to kanamycin, neomycin, paromomycin, ribostamycin, butirosin and gentamicin B. From Klebsiella pneumoniae.
   5944..6267    -  CDS            tnpA (fragment): TN5P_ECOLX - Also known as tnp. Experimental evidence at protein level: Swiss-Prot protein existence level 1. Mediates transposition of transposon Tn5 by a 'cut and paste' mechanism. First, the monomeric transposase binds the 19 bp inverted DNA repeats flanking the transposon. Then, dimerization of the DNA- bound transposase creates a synaptic DNA complex. After nicking of the first DNA strand, excision of the transposon proceeds through a series of intermediates. The transposase then mediates the insertion of the transposon at a new site by strand transfer. The activity of the wild- type tran
>Addgene plasmid #159496 | pAV-U6+27-Linear-1_PolyU(4) _HairpinDistance(0)_Tornado-Corn | addgene full sequence | sequence record 311762 | Addgene NGS Result
TTTGCAAAAGCCTAGGCCTCCAAAAAAGCCTCCTCACTACTTCTGGAATAGCTCAGAGGCCGAGGCGGCC
TCGGCCTCTGCATAAATAAAAAAAATTAGTCAGCCATGGGGCGGAGAATGGGCGGAACTGGGCGGAGTTA
GGGGCGGGATGGGCGGAGTTAGGGGCGGGACTATGGTTGCTGACTAATTGAGATGCATGCTTTGCATACT
TCTGCCTGCTGGGGAGCCTGGGGACTTTCCACACCTGGTTGCTGACTAATTGAGATGCATGCTTTGCATA
CTTCTGCCTGCTGGGGAGCCTGGGGACTTTCCACACCCTAACTGACACACATTCCACAGCCGGATCCAAG
GTCGGGCAGGAAGAGGGCCTATTTCCCATGATTCCTTCATATTTGCATATACGATACAAGGCTGTTAGAG
AGATAATTAGAATTAATTTGACTGTAAACACAAAGATATTAGTACAAAATACGTGACGTAGAAAGTAATA
ATTTCTTGGGTAGTTTGCAGTTTTAAAATTATGTTTTAAAATGGACTATCATATGCTTACCGTAACTTGA
AAGTATTTCGATTTCTTGGCTTTATATATCTTGTGGAAAGGACGAAACACCGTGCTCGCTTCGGCAGCAC
ATATACTAGTTGGCGGTTGCGGCTTTCTGCTGCAATCTTTTCGACGGCCATCAGTCGCCGGTCCCAAGCC
CGGATAAAATGGGAGGGGGCGGGAAACCGCCTAACCATGCCGACTGATGGCAGGCCCGGATAGCTCAGTC
GGTAGAGCAGCGGCCGCGCGATTCGAGGAAGGAGGTCTGAGGAGGTCACTGAATCGCGCGGCCGCGGGTC
CAGGGTTCAAGTCCCTGTTCGGGCCTGCCATCAGTCGGCGTGGACTGTAGAACACTGCCAATGCCGGTCC
CAAGCCCGGATAAAAGTGGAGGGTACAGTCCACGCTCTAGAGCGGACTTCGGTCCGCTTTTTACTAGGAC
CTGCAGGCATGCAAGCTTGACGTCGGTTACCGATATCCATATGGCGGCCGCATCGATCTCGAGCCGCGGA
CTAGTAACTTGTTTATTGCAGCTTATAATGGTTACAAATAAAGCAATAGCATCACAAATTTCACAAATAA
AGCATTTTTTTCACTGCATTCTAGTTGTGGTTTGTCCAAACTCATCAATGTATCTTATCATGTCTTACGT
AGATAAGTAGCATGGCGGGTTAATCATTAACTACAAGGAACCCCTAGTGATGGAGTTGGCCACTCCCTCT
CTGCGCGCTCGCTCGCTCACTGAGGCCGGGCGACCAAAGGTCGCCCGACGCCCGGGCTTTGCCCGGGCGG
CCTCAGTGAGCGAGCGAGCGCGCAGAGAGGGACAGATCTGCAGATCTGCTGGCGTAATAGCGAAGAGGCC
CGCACCGATCGCCCTTCCCAACAGTTGCGCAGCCTGAATGGCGAATGGAAATTGTAAGCGTTAATATTTT
GTTAAAATTCGCGTTAAATTTTTGTTAAATCAGCTCATTTTTTAACCAATAGGCCGAAATCGGCAAAATC
CCTTATAAATCAAAAGAATAGACCGAGATAGGGT
[37 nt withheld, positions 1575-1611]
AAAGAACGTGGACTCCAACGTCAAAGG
[49 nt withheld, positions 1639-1687]
T
[91 nt withheld, positions 1689-1779]
G
[124 nt withheld, positions 1781-1904]
CAGGTGGCACTTTTCGGGGAAATGTGCGCGGAACCCCTATTTGTTTATTTTTCTAAATACATTCAAATAT
GTATCCGCTCATGAGACAATAACCCTGATAAATGCTTCAATAATATTGAAAAAGGAAGAGTATGAGTATT
CAACATTTCCGTGTCGCCCTTATTCCCTTTTTTGCGGCATTTTGCCTTCCTGTTTTTGCTCACCCAGAAA
CGCTGGTGAAAGTAAAAGATGCTGAAGATCAGTTGGGTGCACGAGTGGGTTACATCGAACTGGATCTCAA
CAGCGGTAAGATCCTTGAGAGTTTTCGCCCCGAAGAACGTTTTCCAATGATGAGCACTTTTAAAGTTCTG
CTATGTGGCGCGGTATTATCCCGTATTGACGCCGGGCAAGAGCAACTCGGTCGCCGCATACACTATTCTC
AGAATGACTTGGTTGAGTACTCACCAGTCACAGAAAAGCATCTTACGGATGGCATGACAGTAAGAGAATT
ATGCAGTGCTGCCATAACCATGAGTGATAACACTGCGGCCAACTTACTTCTGACAACGATCGGAGGACCG
AAGGAGCTAACCGCTTTTTTGCACAACATGGGGGATCATGTAACTCGCCTTGATCGTTGGGAACCGGAGC
TGAATGAAGCCATACCAAACGACGAGCGTGACACCACGATGCCTGTAGCAATGGCAACAACGTTGCGCAA
ACTATTAACTGGCGAACTACTTACTCTAGCTTCCCGGCAACAATTAATAGACTGGATGGAGGCGGATAAA
GTTGCAGGACCACTTCTGCGCTCGGCCCTTCCGGCTGGCTGGTTTATTGCTGATAAATCTGGAGCCGGTG
AGCGTGGGTCTCGCGGTATCATTGCAGCACTGGGGCCAGATGGTAAGCCCTCCCGTATCGTAGTTATCTA
CACGACGGGGAGTCAGGCAACTATGGATGAACGAAATAGACAGATCGCTGAGATAGGTGCCTCACTGATT
AAGCATTGGTAACTGTCAGACCAAGTTTACTCATATATACTTTAGATTGATTTAAAACTTCATTTTTAAT
TTAAAAGGATCTAGGTGAAGATCCTTTTTGATAATCTCATGACCAAAATCCCTTAACGTGAGTTTTCGTT
CCACTGAGCGTCAGACCCCGTAGAAAAGATCAAAGGATCTTCTTGAGATCCTTTTTTTCTGCGCGTAATC
TGCTGCTTGCAAACAAAAAAACCACCGCTACCAGCGGTGGTTTGTTTGCCGGATCAAGAGCTACCAACTC
TTTTTCCGAAGGTAACTGGCTTCAGCAGAGCGCAGATACCAAATACTGTTCTTCTAGTGTAGCCGTAGTT
AGGCCACCACTTCAAGAACTCTGTAGCACCGCCTACATACCTCGCTCTGCTAATCCTGTTACCAGTGGCT
GCTGCCAGTGGCGATAAGTCGTGTCTTACCGGGTTGGACTCAAGACGATAGTTACCGGATAAGGCGCAGC
GGTCGGGCTGAACGGGGGGTTCGTGCACACAGCCCAGCTTGGAGCGAACGACCTACACCGAACTGAGATA
CCTACAGCGTGAGCTATGAGAAAGCGCCACGCTTCCCGAAGGGAGAAAGGCGGACAGGTATCCGGTAAGC
GGCAGGGTCGGAACAGGAGAGCGCACGAGGGAGCTTCCAGGGGGAAACGCCTGGTATCTTTATAGTCCTG
TCGGGTTTCGCCACCTCTGACTTGAGCGTCGATTTTTGTGATGCTCGTCAGGGGGGCGGAGCCTATGGAA
AAACGCCAGCAACGCGGCCTTTTTACGGTTCCTGGCCTTTTGCTGGCCTTTTGCTCACATGTTCTTTCCT
GCGTTATCCCCTGATTCTGTGGATAACCGTATTACCGCCTTTGAGTGAGCTGATACCGCTCGCCGCAGCC
GAACGACCGAGCGCAGCGAGTCAGTGAGCGAGCGCGCAGAGAGGGAGTGGCCAACTCCATCACTAGGGGT
TCCTGGAGGGGTGGAGTCGTGACGTGAATTACGTCATAGGGTTAGGGAGGTCCTGGATCGATCCAGACAT
GATAAGATACATTGATGAGTTTGGACAAACCACAACTAGAATGCAGTGAAAAAAATGCTTTATTTGTGAA
ATTTGTGATGCTATTGCTTTATTTGTAACCATTATAAGCTGCAATAAACAAGTTAACAACAACAATTGCA
TTCATTTTATGTTTCAGGTTCAGGGGGAGGTGTGGGAGGTTTTTTAAAGCAAGTAAAACCTCTACAAATG
TGGTATGGCTGATTATGATCTCTAGTCAAGGCACTATACATCAAATATTCCTTATTAACCCCTTTACAAA
TTAAAAAGCTAAAGGTACACAATTTTTGAGCATAGTTATTAATAGCAGACACTCTATGCCTGTGTGGAGT
AAGAAAAAACAGTATGTTATGATTATAACTGTTATGCCTACTTATAAAGGTTACAGAATATTTTTCCATA
ATTTTCTTGTATAGCAGTGCAGCTTTTTCCTTTGTGGTGTAAATAGCAAAGCAAGCAAGAGTTCTATTAC
TAAACACAGCATGACTCAAAAAACTTAGCAATTCTGAAGGAAAGTCCTTGGGGTCTTCTACCTTTCTCTT
CTTTTTTGGAGGAGTAGAATGTTGAGAGTCAGCAGTAGCCTCATCATCACTAGATGGCATTTCTTCTGAG
CAAAACAGGTTTTCCTCATTAAAGGCATTCCACCACTGCTCCCATTCATCAGTTCCATAGGTTGGAATCT
AAAATACACAAACAATTAGAATCAGTAGTTTAACACATTATACACTTAAAAATTTTATATTTACCTTAGA
GCTTTAAATCTCTGTAGGTAGTTTGTCCAATTATGTCACACCACAGAAGTAAGGTTCCTTCACAAAGATC
CGGACCAAAGCGGCCATCGTGCCTCCCCACTCCTGCAGTTCGGGGGCATGGATGCGCGGATAGCCGCTGC
TGGTTTCCTGGATGCCGACGGATTTGCACTGCCGGTAGAACTCCGCGAGGTCGTCCAGCCTCAGGCAGCA
GCTGAACCAACTCGCGAGGGGATCGAGCCCGGGGTGGGCGAAGAACTCCAGCATGAGATCCCCGCGCTGG
AGGATCATCCAGCCGGCGTCCCGGAAAACGATTCCGAAGCCCAACCTTTCATAGAAGGCGGCGGTGGAAT
CGAAATCTCGTGATGGCAGGTTGGGCGTCGCTTGGTCGGTCATTTCGAACCCCAGAGTCCCGCTCAGAAG
AACTCGTCAAGAAGGCGATAGAAGGCGATGCGCTGCGAATCGGGAGCGGCGATACCGTAAAGCACGAGGA
AGCGGTCAGCCCATTCGCCGCCAAGCTCTTCAGCAATATCACGGGTAGCCAACGCTATGTCCTGATAGCG
GTCCGCCACACCCAGCCGGCCACAGTCGATGAATCCAGAAAAGCGGCCATTTTCCACCATGATATTCGGC
AAGCAGGCATCGCCATGGGTCACGACGAGATCCTCGCCGTCGGGCATGCGCGCCTTGAGCCTGGCGAACA
GTTCGGCTGGCGCGAGCCCCTGATGCTCTTCGTCCAGATCATCCTGATCGACAAGACCGGCTTCCATCCG
AGTACGTGCTCGCTCGATGCGATGTTTCGCTTGGTGGTCGAATGGGCAGGTAGCCGGATCAAGCGTATGC
AGCCGCCGCATTGCATCAGCCATGATGGATACTTTCTCGGCAGGAGCAAGGTGAGATGACAGGAGATCCT
GCCCCGGCACTTCGCCCAATAGCAGCCAGTCCCTTCCCGCTTCAGTGACAACGTCGAGCACAGCTGCGCA
AGGAACGCCCGTCGTGGCCAGCCACGATAGCCGCGCTGCCTCGTCCTGCAGTTCATTCAGGGCACCGGAC
AGGTCGGTCTTGACAAAAAGAACCGGGCGCCCCTGCGCTGACAGCCGGAACACGGCGGCATCAGAGCAGC
CGATTGTCTGTTGTGCCCAGTCATAGCCGAATAGCCTCTCCACCCAAGCGGCCGGAGAACCTGCGTGCAA
TCCATCTTGTTCAATCATGCGAAACGATCCTCATCCTGTCTCTTGATCAGATCTTGATCCCCTGCGCCAT
CAGATCCTTGGCGGCAAGAAAGCCATCCAGTTTACTTTGCAGGGCTTCCCAACCTTACCAGAGGGCGCCC
CAGCTGGCAATTCCGGTTCGCTTGCTGTCCATAAAACCGCCCAGTCTAGCTATCGCCATGTAAGCCCACT
GCAAGCTACCTGCTTTCTCTTTGCGCTTGCGTTTTCCCTTGTCCAGATAGCCCAGTAGCTGACATTCATC
CGGGGTCAGCACCGTTTCTGCGGACTGGCTTTCTACGTGTTCCGCTTCCTTTAGCAGCCCTTGCGCCCTG
AGTGCTTGCGGCAGCGTGAAGCTT
