>Addgene plasmid #159496 | pAV-U6+27-Linear-1_PolyU(4) _HairpinDistance(0)_Tornado-Corn | depositor partial sequence | sequence record 308318 | 27-Termination_Module
GTGCTCGCTTCGGCAGCACATATACTAGTTGGCGGTTGCGGCTTTCTGCTGCAATCTTTT
