>Addgene plasmid #159496 | pAV-U6+27-Linear-1_PolyU(4) _HairpinDistance(0)_Tornado-Corn | depositor partial sequence | sequence record 308319 | Tornado-Corn
GGCCATCAGTCGCCGGTCCCAAGCCCGGATAAAATGGGAGGGGGCGGGAAACCGCCTAACCATGCCGACT
GATGGCAGGCCCGGATAGCTCAGTCGGTAGAGCAGCGGCCGCGCGATTCGAGGAAGGAGGTCTGAGGAGG
TCACTGAATCGCGCGGCCGCGGGTCCAGGGTTCAAGTCCCTGTTCGGGCCTGCCATCAGTCGGCGTGGAC
TGTAGAACACTGCCAATGCCGGTCCCAAGCCCGGATAAAAGTGGAGGGTACAGTCCACGCTCTAGAGCGG
ACTTCGGTCCGCTTTT
